Addgene plasmid #32143: pJFRC168-21XUAS-RSRT>-dSTOP-RSRT>-myr::RFP
Depositing lab: Gerald Rubin. Depositing organization: HHMI, Janelia Research Campus. Publication: Multiple new site-specific recombinases for use in manipulating animal genomes. Nern A, Pfeiffer BD, Svoboda K, Rubin GM. Proc Natl Acad Sci U S A. 2011 Aug 9. 10.1073/pnas.1111704108 PubMed 21831835.
Backbone
  Vector backbone: pJFRC7-21XUAS-IVS-mCD8::GFP
  Vector type: Insect Expression
Growth in bacteria
  Bacterial resistance: Ampicillin, 100 μg/mL
  Growth temperature: 37°C
  Growth strain: Top10/P3
  Copy number: High Copy
Gene/Insert
  Gene/Insert name: RSRT> STOP STOP RSRT>
  Cloning method: Restriction Enzyme; 5′ cloning site Bgl2 (not destroyed); 3′ cloning site XhoI (not destroyed)
  Sequencing primers: 5′ hsp70 F: GAGCGCCGGAGTATAAATAGAG
Terms and licenses: Academic/Nonprofit Terms; Industry Terms: Not Available to Industry
How to cite: pJFRC168-21XUAS-RSRT>-dSTOP-RSRT>-myr::RFP was a gift from Gerald Rubin (Addgene plasmid # 32143 ; http://n2t.net/addgene:32143 ; RRID:Addgene_32143)
