[The description below was written by a language model from this plasmid's Addgene catalogue record and pLannotate feature annotations shown in this document.]
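Description:
pJFRC168-21XUAS-RSRT>-dSTOP-RSRT>-myr::RFP is a 10,175 bp Drosophila transgenesis and expression plasmid built on the pJFRC7-21XUAS-IVS-mCD8::GFP backbone. In bacteria it is maintained at high copy through a ColE1/pUC-type origin and selected with ampicillin via the bla gene. For fly work it carries a φC31 attB site, which allows integrase-mediated insertion into a genomic attP docking site. It also carries the mini-white eye-colour marker for identifying transformants.

The expression unit is GAL4-responsive. Four annotated 5X UAS blocks plus a partial block, matching the 21 UAS copies in the name, sit upstream of the Drosophila hsp70Bb promoter. Downstream of this promoter, cloned between BglII and XhoI, is the recorded insert: a double transcriptional stop cassette flanked by two RSRT sites in the same orientation. The RSRT sites themselves are not annotated in the feature table. The table does show a block of SV40 early-region sequence (small t intron, T antigen fragments and the SV40 poly(A) signal) in this position, consistent with a terminator. The reporter follows: an N-terminal fragment of Drosophila Src64B, which presumably supplies the myristoylation signal named "myr", is placed directly upstream of mRFP1 to give a membrane-targeted red fluorescent protein. A second SV40 intron/poly(A) unit terminates it.

The stop cassette should block reporter expression even when GAL4 is present. Excision between the directly repeated RSRT sites by their cognate recombinase would bring myr::RFP under UAS control. The record does not name that recombinase, but the associated publication concerns new site-specific recombinases for manipulating animal genomes. The construct therefore serves as a recombinase-dependent, GAL4-dependent reporter for testing recombinase activity and for intersectional or stochastic labelling of cells in flies.
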