Features (pLannotate 1.2.2; 28 found; start..end, strand, type, name):
     31..135     +  promoter       AmpR promoter: bla
    136..996     +  CDS            AmpR: β-lactamase; bla; confers resistance to ampicillin, carbenicillin, and related antibiotics
   1167..1755    +  rep_origin     ori: high-copy-number ColE1/pMB1/pBR322/pUC origin of replication
   1842..1911    +  protein_bind   attB: attB site for the φC31 integrase (Groth et al., 2000) phage φC31 integrase
   2606..5478    +  CDS            mini-white: Drosophila white gene eye color pigment; white; This is a modified version of the white gene lacking part of the first intron.
   6251..6406    +  CDS            YPB1_ECOLX (fragment): Protein predicted: Swiss-Prot protein existence level 4. From Escherichia coli.
   6488..6509    -  misc_feature   MCS (fragment): pUC18/19 multiple cloning site
   6508..6602    +  protein_bind   5X UAS: five tandem copies of the "ScaI site" 17-mer CGGAGTACTGTCCTCCG, an upstream activating sequence (UAS) that efficiently binds yeast Gal4 (Webster et al., 1988; Pfeiffer et al., 2010) GAL4
   6636..6730    +  protein_bind   5X UAS: five tandem copies of the "ScaI site" 17-mer CGGAGTACTGTCCTCCG, an upstream activating sequence (UAS) that efficiently binds yeast Gal4 (Webster et al., 1988; Pfeiffer et al., 2010) GAL4
   6764..6858    +  protein_bind   5X UAS: five tandem copies of the "ScaI site" 17-mer CGGAGTACTGTCCTCCG, an upstream activating sequence (UAS) that efficiently binds yeast Gal4 (Webster et al., 1988; Pfeiffer et al., 2010) GAL4
   6877..6893    -  misc_feature   MCS (fragment): pUC18/19 multiple cloning site
   6892..6986    +  protein_bind   5X UAS: five tandem copies of the "ScaI site" 17-mer CGGAGTACTGTCCTCCG, an upstream activating sequence (UAS) that efficiently binds yeast Gal4 (Webster et al., 1988; Pfeiffer et al., 2010) GAL4
   6987..7010    +  protein_bind   5X UAS (fragment): five tandem copies of the "ScaI site" 17-mer CGGAGTACTGTCCTCCG, an upstream activating sequence (UAS) that efficiently binds yeast Gal4 (Webster et al., 1988; Pfeiffer et al., 2010) GAL4
   7030..7268    +  promoter       hsp70 promoter: Drosophila melanogaster hsp70Bb promoter
   7677..7751    +  CDS            small t antigen (fragment): SV40 (simian virus 40) small t antigen
   7753..7818    +  intron         small t intron: SV40 (simian virus 40) small t antigen intron
   7948..7968    +  CDS            SV40 NLS: nuclear localization signal of SV40 (simian virus 40) large T antigen
   7975..8109    +  CDS            LT_POVHA (fragment): Protein inferred from homology: Swiss-Prot protein existence level 3. Isoform large T antigen is a key early protein essential for both driving viral replication and inducing cellular transformation. Plays a role in viral genome replication by driving entry of quiescent cells into the cell cycle and by autoregulating the synthesis of viral early mRNA. Displays highly oncogenic activities by corrupting the host cellular checkpoint mechanisms that guard cell division and the transcription, replication, and repair of DNA. Participates in the modulation of cellular gene expression preceeding viral
   8134..8217    +  CDS            large T antigen (fragment): large T antigen from SV40 (simian virus 40)
   8240..8374    +  polyA_signal   SV40 poly(A) signal: SV40 polyadenylation signal
   8436..8690    +  CDS            Src64B (fragment): SRC64_DROME - Also known as Src1. Experimental evidence at protein level: Swiss-Prot protein existence level 1. May play a role in the development of neural tissue and smooth muscle. From Drosophila melanogaster (Fruit fly).
   8697..9371    +  CDS            mRFP1: mRFP1 is a basic (constitutively fluorescent) red fluorescent protein published in 2002, derived from Discosoma sp.. It is reported to be a somewhat slowly-maturing monomer with low acid sensitivity.
   9382..9456    +  CDS            small t antigen (fragment): SV40 (simian virus 40) small t antigen
   9458..9523    +  intron         small t intron: SV40 (simian virus 40) small t antigen intron
   9653..9673    +  CDS            SV40 NLS: nuclear localization signal of SV40 (simian virus 40) large T antigen
   9680..9814    +  CDS            LT_POVHA (fragment): Protein inferred from homology: Swiss-Prot protein existence level 3. Isoform large T antigen is a key early protein essential for both driving viral replication and inducing cellular transformation. Plays a role in viral genome replication by driving entry of quiescent cells into the cell cycle and by autoregulating the synthesis of viral early mRNA. Displays highly oncogenic activities by corrupting the host cellular checkpoint mechanisms that guard cell division and the transcription, replication, and repair of DNA. Participates in the modulation of cellular gene expression preceeding viral
   9839..9922    +  CDS            large T antigen (fragment): large T antigen from SV40 (simian virus 40)
   9945..10079   +  polyA_signal   SV40 poly(A) signal: SV40 polyadenylation signal
>Addgene plasmid #32143 | pJFRC168-21XUAS-RSRT>-dSTOP-RSRT>-myr::RFP | depositor full sequence | sequence record 39183 | pJFRC168-21XUAS-RSRT>-dSTOP-RSRT>-myr::RFP sequence 10175 bps
GACTCAGGTGGCACTTTTCGGGGAAATGTGCGCGGAACCCCTATTTGTTTATTTTTCTAAATACATTCAA
ATATGTATCCGCTCATGAGACAATAACCCTGATAAATGCTTCAATAATATTGAAAAAGGAAGAGTATGAG
TATTCAACATTTCCGTGTCGCCCTTATTCCCTTTTTTGCGGCATTTTGCCTTCCTGTTTTTGCTCACCCA
GAAACGCTGGTGAAAGTAAAAGATGCTGAAGATCAGTTGGGTGCACGAGTGGGTTACATCGAACTGGATC
TCAACAGCGGTAAGATCCTTGAGAGTTTTCGCCCCGAAGAACGTTTTCCAATGATGAGCACTTTTAAAGT
TCTGCTATGTGGCGCGGTATTATCCCGTATTGACGCCGGGCAAGAGCAACTCGGTCGCCGCATACACTAT
TCTCAGAATGACTTGGTTGAGTACTCACCAGTCACAGAAAAGCATCTTACGGATGGCATGACAGTAAGAG
AATTATGCAGTGCTGCCATAACCATGAGTGATAACACTGCGGCCAACTTACTTCTGACAACGATCGGAGG
ACCGAAGGAGCTAACCGCTTTTTTGCACAACATGGGGGATCATGTAACTCGCCTTGATCGTTGGGAACCG
GAGCTGAATGAAGCCATACCAAACGACGAGCGTGACACCACGATGCCTGTAGCAATGGCAACAACGTTGC
GCAAACTATTAACTGGCGAACTACTTACTCTAGCTTCCCGGCAACAATTAATAGACTGGATGGAGGCGGA
TAAAGTTGCAGGACCACTTCTGCGCTCGGCCCTTCCGGCTGGCTGGTTTATTGCTGATAAATCTGGAGCC
GGTGAGCGTGGGTCTCGCGGTATCATTGCAGCACTGGGGCCAGATGGTAAGCCCTCCCGTATCGTAGTTA
TCTACACGACGGGGAGTCAGGCAACTATGGATGAACGAAATAGACAGATCGCTGAGATAGGTGCCTCACT
GATTAAGCATTGGTAACTGTCAGACCAAGTTTACTCATATATACTTTAGATTGATTTAAAACTTCATTTT
TAATTTAAAAGGATCTAGGTGAAGATCCTTTTTGATAATCTCATGACCAAAATCCCTTAACGTGAGTTTT
CGTTCCACTGAGCGTCAGACCCCGTAGAAAAGATCAAAGGATCTTCTTGAGATCCTTTTTTTCTGCGCGT
AATCTGCTGCTTGCAAACAAAAAAACCACCGCTACCAGCGGTGGTTTGTTTGCCGGATCAAGAGCTACCA
ACTCTTTTTCCGAAGGTAACTGGCTTCAGCAGAGCGCAGATACCAAATACTGTTCTTCTAGTGTAGCCGT
AGTTAGGCCACCACTTCAAGAACTCTGTAGCACCGCCTACATACCTCGCTCTGCTAATCCTGTTACCAGT
GGCTGCTGCCAGTGGCGATAAGTCGTGTCTTACCGGGTTGGACTCAAGACGATAGTTACCGGATAAGGCG
CAGCGGTCGGGCTGAACGGGGGGTTCGTGCACACAGCCCAGCTTGGAGCGAACGACCTACACCGAACTGA
GATACCTACAGCGTGAGCTATGAGAAAGCGCCACGCTTCCCGAAGGGAGAAAGGCGGACAGGTATCCGGT
AAGCGGCAGGGTCGGAACAGGAGAGCGCACGAGGGAGCTTCCAGGGGGAAACGCCTGGTATCTTTATAGT
CCTGTCGGGTTTCGCCACCTCTGACTTGAGCGTCGATTTTTGTGATGCTCGTCAGGGGGGCGGAGCCTAT
GGAAAAACGCCAGCAACGCGGCCTTTTTACGGTTCCTGGCCTTTTGCTGGCCTTTTGCTCACATGTTACC
GTCGACGATGTAGGTCACGGTCTCGAAGCCGCGGTGCGGGTGCCAGGGCGTGCCCTTGGGCTCCCCGGGC
GCGTACTCCACCTCACCCATCTGGTCCATCATGATGAACGGGTCGAGGTGGCGGTAGTTGATCCCGGCGA
ACGCGCGGCGCACCGGGAAGCCCTCGCCCTCGAAACCGCTGGGCGCGGTGGTCACGGTGAGCACGGGACG
TGCGACGGCGTCGGCGGGTGCGGATACGCGGGGCAGCGTCAGCGGGTTCTCGACGGTCACGGCGGGCATG
TCGACAAGCCGAACATATGGGCGCGCCTAGTATGTATGTAAGTTAATAAAACCCATTTTTGCGGAAAGTA
GATAAAAAAAACATTTTTTTTTTTTACTGCACTGGATATCATTGAACTTATCTGATCAGTTTTAAATTTA
CTTCGATCCAAGGGTATTTGATGTACCAGGTTCTTTCGATTACCTCTCACTCAAAATGACATTCCACTCA
AAGTCAGCGCTGTTTGCCTCCTTCTCTGTCCACAGAAATATCGCCGTCTCTTTCGCCGCTGCGTCCGCTA
TCTCTTTCGCCACCGTTTGTAGCGTTACGTAGCGTCAATGTCCGCCTTCAGTTGCATTTTGTCAGCGGTT
TCGTGACGAAGCTCCAAGCGGTTTACGCCATCAATTAAACACAAAGTGCTGTGCCAAAACTCCTCTCGCT
TCTTATTTTTGTTTGTTTTTTGAGTGATTGGGGTGGTGATTGGTTTTGGGTGGGTAAGCAGGGGAAAGTG
TGAAAAATCCCGGCAATGGGCCAAGAGGATCAGGAGCTATTAATTCGCGGAGGCAGCAAACACCCATCTG
CCGAGCATCTGAACAATGTGAGTAGTACATGTGCATACATCTTAAGTTCACTTGATCTATAGGAACTGCG
ATTGCAACATCAAATTGTATGCGGCGTGAGAACTGCGACCCACAAAAATCCCAAACCGCAATTGCACAAA
CAAATAGTGACACGAAACAGATTATTCTGGTAGCTGTTCTCGCTATATAAGACAATTTTTGAGATCATAT
CATGATCAAGACATCTAAAGGCATTCATTTTCGACTATATTCTTTTTTACAAAAAATATAACAACCAGAT
ATTTTAAGCTGATCCTAGATGCACAAAAAATAAATAAAAGTATAAACCTACTTCGTAGGATACTTCGGGG
TACTTTTTGTTCGGGGTTAGATGAGCATAACGCTAGTAGTTGATATTTGAGATCCCCTATCATTGCAGGG
TGACAGCGGAGCGGCTTCGCAGAGCTGCATTAACCAGGGCTTCGGGCAGGCCAAAAACTACGGCACGCTC
CGGCCACCCAGTCCGCCGGAGGACTCCGGTTCAGGGAGCGGCCAACTAGCCGAGAACCTCACCTATGCCT
GGCACAATATGGACATCTTTGGGGCGGTCAATCAGCCGGGCTCCGGATGGCGGCAGCTGGTCAACCGGAC
ACGCGGACTATTCTGCAACGAGCGACACATACCGGCGCCCAGGAAACATTTGCTCAAGAACGGTGAGTTT
CTATTCGCAGTCGGCTGATCTGTGTGAAATCTTAATAAAGGGTCCAATTACCAATTTGAAACTCAGTTTG
CGGCGTGGCCTATCCGGGCGAACTTTTGGCCGTGATGGGCAGTTCCGGTGCCGGAAAGACGACCCTGCTG
AATGCCCTTGCCTTTCGATCGCCGCAGGGCATCCAAGTATCGCCATCCGGGATGCGACTGCTCAATGGCC
AACCTGTGGACGCCAAGGAGATGCAGGCCAGGTGCGCCTATGTCCAGCAGGATGACCTCTTTATCGGCTC
CCTAACGGCCAGGGAACACCTGATTTTCCAAGCCATGGTGCGGATGCCACGACATCTGACCTATCGGCAG
CGAGTGGCCCGCGTGGATCAGGTGATCCAGGAGCTTTCGCTCAGCAAATGTCAGCACACGATCATCGGTG
TGCCCGGCAGGGTGAAAGGTCTGTCCGGCGGAGAAAGGAAGCGTCTGGCATTCGCCTCCGAGGCTCTAAC
CGATCCGCCGCTTCTGATCTGCGATGAGCCCACCTCCGGACTGGACTCCTTTACCGCCCACAGCGTCGTC
CAGGTGCTGAAGAAGCTGTCGCAGAAGGGCAAGACCGTCATCCTGACCATTCATCAGCCGTCTTCCGAGC
TGTTTGAGCTCTTTGACAAGATCCTTCTGATGGCCGAGGGCAGGGTAGCTTTCTTGGGCACTCCCAGCGA
AGCCGTCGACTTCTTTTCCTAGTGAGTTCGATGTGTTTATTAAGGGTATCTAGTATTACATAACATCTCA
ACTCCTATCCAGCGTGGGTGCCCAGTGTCCTACCAACTACAATCCGGCGGACTTTTACGTACAGGTGTTG
GCCGTTGTGCCCGGACGGGAGATCGAGTCCCGTGATCGGATCGCCAAGATATGCGACAATTTTGCCATTA
GCAAAGTAGCCCGGGATATGGAGCAGTTGTTGGCCACCAAAAATCTGGAGAAGCCACTGGAGCAGCCGGA
GAATGGGTACACCTACAAGGCCACCTGGTTCATGCAGTTCCGGGCGGTCCTGTGGCGATCCTGGCTGTCG
GTGCTCAAGGAACCACTCCTCGTAAAAGTGCGACTTATTCAGACAACGGTGAGTGGTTCCAGTGGAAACA
AATGATATAACGCTTACAATTCTTGGAAACAAATTCGCTAGATTTTAGATAGAATTGCCTGATTCCACAC
CCTTCTTAGTTTTTTTCAATGAGATGTATAGTTTATAGTTTTGCAGAAGATAAATAAATTTCATTTAACT
CGCGAATATTAATGAGATGCGAGTAACATTTTAATTTGCAGATGGTTGCCATCTTGATTGGCCTCATCTT
TTTGGGCCAACAACTCACGCAAGTGGGTGTGATGAATATCAACGGAGCCATCTTCCTCTTCCTGACCAAC
ATGACCTTTCAAAACGTCTTTGCCACGATAAATGTAAGTCATGTTTAGAATACATTTGCATTTCAATAAT
TTACTAACTTTCTAATGAATCGATTCGATTTAGGTGTTCACCTCAGAGCTGCCAGTTTTTATGAGGGAGG
CCCGAAGTCGACTTTATCGCTGTGACACATACTTTCTGGGCAAAACGATTGCCGAATTGCCGCTTTTTCT
CACAGTGCCACTGGTCTTCACGGCGATTGCCTATCCGATGATCGGACTGCGGGCCGGAGTGCTGCACTTC
TTCAACTGCCTGGCGCTGGTCACTCTGGTGGCCAATGTGTCAACGTCCTTCGGATATCTAATATCCTGCG
CCAGCTCCTCGACCTCGATGGCGCTGTCTGTGGGTCCGCCGGTTATCATACCATTCCTGCTCTTTGGCGG
CTTCTTCTTGAACTCGGGCTCGGTGCCAGTATACCTCAAATGGTTGTCGTACCTCTCATGGTTCCGTTAC
GCCAACGAGGGTCTGCTGATTAACCAATGGGCGGACGTGGAGCCGGGCGAAATTAGCTGCACATCGTCGA
ACACCACGTGCCCCAGTTCGGGCAAGGTCATCCTGGAGACGCTTAACTTCTCCGCCGCCGATCTGCCGCT
GGACTACGTGGGTCTGGCCATTCTCATCGTGAGCTTCCGGGTGCTCGCATATCTGGCTCTAAGACTTCGG
GCCCGACGCAAGGAGTAGCCGACATATATCCGAAATAACTGCTTGTTTTTTTTTTTTACCATTATTACCA
TCGTGTTTACTGTTTATTGCCCCCTCAAAAAGCTAATGTAATTATATTTGTGCCAATAAAAACAAGATAT
GACCTATAGAATACAAGTATTTCCCCTTCGAACATCCCCACAAGTAGACTTTGGATTTGTCTTCTAACCA
AAAGACTTACACACCTGCATACCTTACATCAAAAACTCGTTTATCGCTACATAAAACACCGGGATATATT
TTTTATATACATACTTTTCAAATCGCGCGCCCTCTTCATAATTCACCTCCACCACACCACGTTTCGTAGT
TGCTCTTTCGCTGTCTCCCACCCGCTCTCCGCAACACATTCACCTTTTGTTCGACGACCTTGGAGCGACT
GTCGTTAGTTCCGCGCGATTCGGTTCGCTCAAATGGTTCCGAGTGGTTCATTTCGTCTCAATAGAAATTA
GTAATAAATATTTGTATGTACAATTTATTTGCTCCAATATATTTGTATATATTTCCCTCACAGCTATATT
TATTCTAATTTAATATTATGACTTTTTAAGGTAATTTTTTGTGACCTGTTCGGAGTGATTAGCGTTACAA
TTTGAACTGAAAGTGACATCCAGTGTTTGTTCCTTGTGTAGATGCATCTCAAAAAAATGGTGGGCATAAT
AGTGTTGTTTATATATATCAAAAATAACAACTATAATAATAAGAATACATTTAATTTAGAAAATGCTTGG
ATTTCACTGGAACTAGGGCGCGCCTCCGGAACATAATGGTGCAGGGCGCTGACTTCCGCGTTTCCAGACT
TTACGAAACACGGAAACCGAAGACCATTCATGTTGTTGCTCAGGTCGCAGACGTTTTGCAGCAGCAGTCG
CTTCACGTTCGCTCGCGTATCGGTGATTCATTCTGCTAACCAGTAAGGCAACCCCGCCAGCCTAGCCGGG
TCCTCAACGACAGGAGCACGATCATGCGCACCCGTGGCCAGGGCCGCAAGCTTGCATGCCTGCAGGTCGG
AGTACTGTCCTCCGAGCGGAGTACTGTCCTCCGAGCGGAGTACTGTCCTCCGAGCGGAGTACTGTCCTCC
GAGCGGAGTACTGTCCTCCGAGCGGAGACTCTAGCCCTAGGGCATGCCTGCAGGTCGGAGTACTGTCCTC
CGAGCGGAGTACTGTCCTCCGAGCGGAGTACTGTCCTCCGAGCGGAGTACTGTCCTCCGAGCGGAGTACT
GTCCTCCGAGCGGAGACTCTAGCGCTAGCGCATGCCTGCAGGTCGGAGTACTGTCCTCCGAGCGGAGTAC
TGTCCTCCGAGCGGAGTACTGTCCTCCGAGCGGAGTACTGTCCTCCGAGCGGAGTACTGTCCTCCGAGCG
GAGACTCTAGCACTAGTGCATGCCTGCAGGTCGGAGTACTGTCCTCCGAGCGGAGTACTGTCCTCCGAGC
GGAGTACTGTCCTCCGAGCGGAGTACTGTCCTCCGAGCGGAGTACTGTCCTCCGAGCGGAGTACTGTCCT
CCGAGCGGAGACTCTAGCGACGTCGAGCGCCGGAGTATAAATAGAGGCGCTTCGTCTACGGAGCGACAAT
TCAATTCAAACAAGCAAAGTGAACACGTCGCTAAGCGAAAGCTAAGCAAATAAACAAGCGCAGCTGAACA
AGCTAAACAATCTGCAGTAAAGTGCAAGTTAAAGTGAATCAATTAAAAGTAACCAGCAACCAAGTAAATC
AACTGCAACTACTGAAATCTGCCAAGAAGTAATTATTGAATACAAGAAGAGAACTCTGAATAGATCTTTG
ATGAAAGAATAACGTATTCTTTCATCAATAACGTAAGCTAGCTAGACCGGTGTCGACTAAAGCCAAATAG
AAAATTATTCAGTTCCTGGCTTAAGTTTTTAAAAGTGATATTATTTATTTGGTTGTAACCAACCAAAAGA
ATGTAAATAACTAATACATAATTATGTTAGTTTTAAGTTAGCAACAAATTGATTTTAGCTATATTAGCTA
CTTGGTTAATAAATAGAATATATTTATTTAAAGATAATTGCGTTTTTATTGTCAGGGAGTGAGTTTGCTT
AAAAACTCGTTTAGGTTTGTCCTCCCGAAATTATTTATTTAAATGCGATGGAGAGTTGGCGCCGAATCGA
AAACTTTACGCGCTTAAAAGCACGAGTTGGCATCCCTAACGCGTAGGATCTTTGTGAAGGAACCTTACTT
CTGTGGTGTGACATAATTGGACAAACTACCTACAGAGATTTAAAGCTCTAAGGTAAATATAAAATTTTTA
AGTGTATAATGTGTTAAACTACTGATTCTAATTGTTTGTGTATTTTAGATTCCAACCTATGGAACTGATG
AATGGGAGCAGTGGTGGAATGCCTTTAATGAGGAAAACCTGTTTTGCTCAGAAGAAATGCCATCTAGTGA
TGATGAGGCTACTGCTGACTCTCAACATTCTACTCCTCCAAAAAAGAAGAGAAAGGTAGAAGACCCCAAG
GACTTTCCTTCAGAATTGCTAAGTTTTTTGAGTCATGCTGTGTTTAGTAATAGAACTCTTGCTTGCTTTG
CTATTTACACCACAAAGGAAAAAGCTGCACTGCTATACAAGAAAATTATGGAAAAATATTTGATGTATAG
TGCCTTGACTAGAGATCATAATCAGCCATACCACATTTGTAGAGGTTTTACTTGCTTTAAAAAACCTCCC
ACACCTCCCCCTGAACCTGAAACATAAAATGAATGCAATTGTTGTTGTTAACTTGTTTATTGCAGCTTAT
AATGGTTACAAATAAAGCAATAGCATCACAAATTTCACAAATAAAGCATTTTTTTCACTGCATTCTAGTT
GTGGTTTGTCCAAACTCATCAATGTATCTTATCATGTCTGGATCACTAGTGATCTGGCCGGTTGATGAAA
GAATAACGTATTCTTTCATCAACTCGAGAATCAAAATGGGCAACAAATGCTGCAGCAAGCGACAGGATCA
GGAACTGGCACTGGCCTATCCCACTGGGGGCTACAAGAAATCCGACTACACCTTTGGCCAGACGCACATC
AACAGCAGCGGCGGCGGCAACATGGGCGGCGTTCTTGGCCAGAAGCATAACAACGGTGGCTCGCTGGACT
CGCGCTACACGCCCGATCCCAATCATCGGGGTCCGTTGAAAATCGGCGGAAAGGGCGGCGTTGACATCAT
CAGACCACGCGGATCCATGGCCAGTAGCGAAGACGTGATCAAAGAATTTATGCGTTTCAAAGTGCGCATG
GAGGGAAGTGTCAATGGCCACGAGTTTGAGATCGAGGGTGAGGGTGAGGGACGGCCCTACGAGGGCACCC
AGACCGCCAAGTTGAAAGTGACTAAAGGTGGCCCATTGCCTTTTGCCTGGGATATTCTTTCCCCGCAGTT
CCAATACGGCAGTAAGGCCTACGTGAAGCACCCCGCAGACATCCCCGATTATCTTAAGCTGTCGTTCCCG
GAGGGATTTAAGTGGGAACGCGTCATGAACTTCGAGGATGGCGGTGTGGTGACTGTAACGCAGGACTCCA
GTCTCCAGGACGGCGAATTTATCTACAAGGTGAAGCTGCGCGGAACTAATTTCCCTTCCGATGGACCAGT
TATGCAAAAGAAGACTATGGGATGGGAAGCATCCACGGAACGAATGTATCCAGAGGATGGCGCCCTGAAG
GGTGAGATCAAAATGCGGCTGAAACTTAAGGACGGCGGCCACTATGATGCCGAGGTTAAGACTACGTACA
TGGCCAAAAAGCCGGTGCAGCTCCCGGGCGCCTACAAGACTGATATCAAGCTGGATATAACTAGCCACAA
CGAGGACTATACAATCGTCGAGCAGTATGAGCGAGCCGAGGGCCGCCACTCGACTGGCGCCTAATCTAGA
GGATCTTTGTGAAGGAACCTTACTTCTGTGGTGTGACATAATTGGACAAACTACCTACAGAGATTTAAAG
CTCTAAGGTAAATATAAAATTTTTAAGTGTATAATGTGTTAAACTACTGATTCTAATTGTTTGTGTATTT
TAGATTCCAACCTATGGAACTGATGAATGGGAGCAGTGGTGGAATGCCTTTAATGAGGAAAACCTGTTTT
GCTCAGAAGAAATGCCATCTAGTGATGATGAGGCTACTGCTGACTCTCAACATTCTACTCCTCCAAAAAA
GAAGAGAAAGGTAGAAGACCCCAAGGACTTTCCTTCAGAATTGCTAAGTTTTTTGAGTCATGCTGTGTTT
AGTAATAGAACTCTTGCTTGCTTTGCTATTTACACCACAAAGGAAAAAGCTGCACTGCTATACAAGAAAA
TTATGGAAAAATATTTGATGTATAGTGCCTTGACTAGAGATCATAATCAGCCATACCACATTTGTAGAGG
TTTTACTTGCTTTAAAAAACCTCCCACACCTCCCCCTGAACCTGAAACATAAAATGAATGCAATTGTTGT
TGTTAACTTGTTTATTGCAGCTTATAATGGTTACAAATAAAGCAATAGCATCACAAATTTCACAAATAAA
GCATTTTTTTCACTGCATTCTAGTTGTGGTTTGTCCAAACTCATCAATGTATCTTATCATGTCTGGATCG
ATCTGGCCGGCCGTTTAAACGAATTCTTGAAGACGAAAGGGCCTCGTGATACGCCTATTTTTATAGGTTA
ATGTCATGATAATAATGGTTTCTTA
