>Addgene plasmid #32143 | pJFRC168-21XUAS-RSRT>-dSTOP-RSRT>-myr::RFP | addgene partial sequence | sequence record 37901 | hsp70-F 5'-GAGCGCCGGAGTATAAATAGAG-3'
TTCAACAGCAAGTGAACACGTCGCTAAGCGAAAGCTAAGCAAATAAACAAGCGCAGCTGAACAAGCTAAA
CAATCTGCAGTAAAGTGCAAGTTAAAGTGAATCAATTAAAAGTAACCAGCAACCAAGTAAATCAACTGCA
ACTACTGAAATCTGCCAAGAAGTAATTATTGAATACAAGAAGAGAACTCTGAATAGATCTTTGATGAAAG
AATAACGTATTCTTTCATCAATAACGTAAGCTAGCTAGACCGGTGTCGACTAAAGCCAAATAGAAAATTA
TTCAGTTCCTGGCTTAAGTTTTTAAAAGTGATATTATTTATTTGGTTGTAACCAACCAAAAGAATGTAAA
TAACTAATACATAATTATGTTAGTTTTAAGTTAGCAACAAATTGATTTTAGCTATATTAGCTACTTGGTT
AATAAATAGAATATATTTATTTAAAGATAATTGCGTTTTTATTGTCAGGGAGTGAGTTTGCTTAAAAACT
CGTTTAGGTTTGTCCTCCCGAAATTATTTATTTAAATGCGATGGAGAGTTGGCGCCGAATCGAAAACTTT
ACGCGCTTAAAAGCACGAGTTGGCATCCCTAACGCGTAGGATCTTTGTGAAGGAACCTTACTTCTGTGGT
GTGACATAATTGGACAAACTACCTACAGAGATTTAAAGCTCTAAGGTAAATATAAAATTTTTAAGTGTAT
AATGTGTTAAACTACTGATTCTAATTGTTTGTGTATTTTAGATTCCAACCTATGGAACTGATGAATGGGA
GCAGTGGTGGAATGCCTTTAATGAGGAAAACCTGTTTTGCTCAGAAGAAATGCCATCTAGTGATGATGAG
GCTACTGCTGACTCTCAACATTCTACTCCTCC
