>Addgene plasmid #32143 | pJFRC168-21XUAS-RSRT>-dSTOP-RSRT>-myr::RFP | addgene partial sequence | sequence record 38113 | HS_promoter-R 5'-CAGCTGCGCTTGTTTATTTG-3'
AATTGTCGCTCCGTAGACGAAGCGCCTCTATTTATACTCCGGCGCTCGACGTCGCTAGAGTCTCCGCTCG
GAGGACAGTACTCCGCTCGGAGGACAGTACTCCGCTCGGAGGACAGTACTCCGCTCGGAGGACAGTACTC
CGCTCGGAGGACAGTACTCCGCTCGGAGGACAGTACTCCGACCTGCAGGCATGCACTAGTGCTAGAGTCT
CCGCTCGGAGGACAGTACTCCGCTCGGAGGACAGTACTCCGCTCGGAGGACAGTACTCCGCTCGGAGGAC
AGTACTCCGCTCGGAGGACAGTACTCCGACCTGCAGGCATGCGCTAGCGCTAGAGTCTCCGCTCGGAGGA
CAGTACTCCGCTCGGAGGACAGTACTCCGCTCGGAGGACAGTACTCCGCTCGGAGGACAGTACTCCGCTC
GGAGGACAGTACTCCGACCTGCAGGCATGCCCTAGGGCTAGAGTCTCCGCTCGGAGGACAGTACTCCGCT
CGGAGGACAGTACTCCGCTCGGAGGACAGTACTCCGCTCGGAGGACAGTACTCCGCTCGGAGGACAGTAC
TCCGACCTGCAGGCATGCAAGCTTGCGGCCCTGGCCACGGGTGCGCATGATCGTGCTCCTGTCGTTGAGG
ACCCGGCTAGGCTGGCGGGGTTGCCTTACTGGTTAGCAGAATGAATCACCGATACGCGAGCGAACGTGAA
GCGACTGCTGCTGCAAAACGTCTGCGACCTGAGCAACAACATGAATGGTCTTCGGTTTCCGTGTTTCGTA
AAGTCTGGAAACGCGGAAGTCAGCGCCCTGCACCATTATGTTCCGGAGGCGCGCCCTAGTTCCAGTGAAA
TCCAAGCATTTTCTAAATTAAATGTATTCTTATTATTATAGTTGTTATTTTTGATATATATAAACAACAC
TATTATGCCCACCATTTTTTT
